Addgene plasmid #153311: pET30a_HIV-RT
Purpose: Bacterial expression of HIV reverse transcriptase
Depositing lab: Bryan Dickinson & Drew Endy. Depositing organization: Stanford University.
Backbone
  Vector backbone: pET30a
  Vector type: Bacterial Expression
Growth in bacteria
  Bacterial resistance: Kanamycin, 50 μg/mL
  Growth temperature: 30°C
  Growth strain: NEB Stable
  Copy number: High Copy
Gene/Insert
  Gene/Insert name: HIV Reverse Transcriptase
  Species: HIV
  Insert size (bp): 1716
  Tag / fusion protein: His (N terminal on backbone)
  Cloning method: Unknown
Depositor comments: Plasmid made by Bryan Dickinson and Huiqing Zhou at University of Chicago
How to cite: pET30a_HIV-RT was a gift from Bryan Dickinson & Drew Endy (Addgene plasmid # 153311 ; http://n2t.net/addgene:153311 ; RRID:Addgene_153311)
