[The description below was written by a language model from this plasmid's Addgene catalogue record and pLannotate feature annotations shown in this document.]
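Description:
pET30a_HIV-RT is a bacterial expression plasmid of about 6.9 kb built on the pET30a backbone for producing HIV reverse transcriptase in E. coli. It is selected with kanamycin through an aph(3')-Ia aminoglycoside phosphotransferase gene and replicates from a ColE1/pMB1-type origin. The catalogue lists it as high copy, although the annotated backbone also retains the pBR322 bom site and the rop gene, which normally moderates copy number. An f1 phage origin is also present, along with short remnants of a tetracycline resistance gene and an AmpR promoter fragment. These appear to be non-functional backbone leftovers.

The expression cassette follows the standard pET layout. A T7 promoter is followed immediately by a lac operator, then the strong T7 gene 10 ribosome binding site, the coding region, and a T7 terminator. The plasmid carries lacI with its own promoter, so the lac repressor keeps transcription off until an inducer such as IPTG is added in a host that supplies T7 RNA polymerase. The open reading frame begins with a short N-terminal His tag from the backbone, which the annotation tool matched only as a fragment of a composite tag. This is followed by a segment of roughly 1.7 kb matching part of the HIV-1 Gag-Pol polyprotein. The automated annotation text for this hit describes integrase, but that is generic text for the whole polyprotein entry. The size and the catalogue entry (1716 bp insert) indicate the reverse transcriptase portion. The record does not state the cloning method or any mutations. The stated purpose is bacterial expression of the enzyme, and the His tag would permit metal-affinity purification.
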