Features (pLannotate 1.2.2; 18 found; start..end, strand, type, name):
    135..153     +  promoter       T7 promoter: promoter for bacteriophage T7 RNA polymerase
    154..178     +  protein_bind   lac operator: The lac repressor binds to the lac operator to inhibit transcription in E. coli. This inhibition can be relieved by adding lactose or isopropyl-β-D-thiogalactopyranoside (IPTG). lac repressor encoded by lacI
    193..215     +  RBS            RBS: efficient ribosome binding site from bacteriophage T7 gene 10 (Olins and Rangwala, 1989)
    229..247     +  CDS            capTEV™ (fragment): composite tag for in vivo biotinylation, TEV protease cleavage, and 6xHis tagging
    259..1977    +  CDS            gag-pol (fragment): POL_HV1H2 - Experimental evidence at protein level: Swiss-Prot protein existence level 1. [Integrase]: Catalyzes viral DNA integration into the host chromosome, by performing a series of DNA cutting and joining reactions. This enzyme activity takes place after virion entry into a cell and reverse transcription of the RNA genome in dsDNA. The first step in the integration process is 3' processing. This step requires a complex comprising the viral genome, matrix protein, Vpr and integrase. This complex is called the pre-integration complex (PIC). The integrase protein removes 2 nucleotides from
   2005..2052    +  terminator     T7 terminator: transcription terminator for bacteriophage T7 RNA polymerase
   2089..2517    +  rep_origin     f1 ori (sequence partly withheld): f1 bacteriophage origin of replication; arrow indicates direction of (+) strand synthesis
   2570..2627    +  promoter       AmpR promoter (fragment): bla
   2636..3451    -  CDS            KanR: aminoglycoside phosphotransferase; aph(3')-Ia; confers resistance to kanamycin in bacteria or G418 (Geneticin®) in eukaryotes
   3573..4161    +  rep_origin     ori: high-copy-number ColE1/pMB1/pBR322/pUC origin of replication
   4347..4486    -  misc_feature   bom: basis of mobility region from pBR322
   4588..4779    -  CDS            rop: Rop protein, which maintains plasmids at low copy number; rop
   4796..5176    +  CDS            YPB1_ECOLX: Protein predicted: Swiss-Prot protein existence level 4. From Escherichia coli.
   5248..5539    -  CDS            TcR (fragment): tetracycline efflux protein; tet; confers resistance to tetracycline
   5554..5575    -  protein_bind   CAP binding site: CAP binding activates transcription in the presence of cAMP. E. coli catabolite activator protein
   5588..6670    -  CDS            lacI: lac repressor; lacI; The lac repressor binds to the lac operator to inhibit transcription in E. coli. This inhibition can be relieved by adding lactose or isopropyl-β-D-thiogalactopyranoside (IPTG).
   6671..6748    -  promoter       lacI promoter: lacI
   6756..109     -  CDS            TcR (fragment) (across the origin): tetracycline efflux protein; tet; confers resistance to tetracycline
>Addgene plasmid #153311 | pET30a_HIV-RT | addgene full sequence | sequence record 306277 | Addgene NGS Result
GAAGTGGCGAGCCCGATCTTCCCCATCGGTGATGTCGGCGATATAGGCGCCAGCAACCGCACCTGTGGCG
CCGGTGATGCCGGCCACGATGCGTCCGGCGTAGAGGATCGAGATCGATCTCGATCCCGCGAAATTAATAC
GACTCACTATAGGGGAATTGTGAGCGGATAACAATTCCCCTCTAGAAATAATTTTGTTTAACTTTAAGAA
GGAGATATACATATGCACCATCATCATCATCATGGTGGAAGCGGTATGCCGATTAGCCCGATTGAAACCG
TTCCGGTTAAACTGAAACCTGGTATGGATGGTCCGAAAGTTAAACAGTGGCCTCTGACCGAAGAAAAAAT
CAAAGCACTGGTGGAAATTTGCACCGAGATGGAAAAAGAAGGCAAAATCAGCAAAATTGGTCCGGAAAAT
CCGTATAATACACCGGTTTTTGCCATCAAGAAAAAGGATAGCACCAAATGGCGTAAACTGGTGGATTTTC
GTGAACTGAATAAACGCACCCAGGATTTTTGGGAAGTTCAGCTGGGTATTCCGCATCCGGCAGGTCTGAA
AAAAAAGAAAAGCGTTACAGTTCTGGATGTGGGTGATGCATATTTTAGCGTTCCGCTGGATGAAGATTTT
CGTAAATATACCGCATTTACGATCCCGAGCATTAATAACGAAACACCGGGTATTCGCTATCAGTATAATG
TTCTGCCGCAAGGTTGGAAAGGTAGTCCGGCAATTTTTCAGAGCAGCATGACCAAAATTCTGGAACCGTT
TCGTAAACAGAATCCGGATATTGTGATCTACCAGTATATGGATGATCTGTATGTTGGTAGCGATCTGGAA
ATTGGTCAGCATCGTACAAAAATTGAAGAACTGCGTCAGCATCTGCTGCGTTGGGGTCTGACCACACCGG
ATAAAAAACATCAGAAAGAACCGCCTTTTCTGTGGATGGGTTATGAACTGCATCCGGATAAATGGACCGT
TCAGCCGATTGTGCTGCCGGAAAAAGATAGCTGGACCGTTAATGATATTCAGAAACTGGTTGGCAAACTG
AATTGGGCAAGCCAGATCTATCCGGGTATTAAAGTTCGTCAGCTGTGTAAACTGCTGCGTGGTACAAAAG
CACTGACAGAAGTTATTCCGCTGACGGAAGAAGCAGAACTGGAACTGGCAGAAAATCGTGAAATTCTGAA
AGAACCTGTGCACGGCGTTTATTATGATCCGAGCAAAGATCTGATTGCCGAGATCCAGAAACAAGGTCAA
GGTCAGTGGACCTATCAGATTTATCAAGAACCGTTCAAGAATCTGAAAACCGGTAAATATGCACGTATGC
GTGGTGCACATACCAATGATGTGAAACAGCTGACTGAAGCCGTTCAGAAAATCACAACCGAAAGCATTGT
TATTTGGGGTAAAACCCCGAAATTCAAACTGCCGATTCAGAAAGAGACATGGGAAACTTGGTGGACCGAA
TATTGGCAGGCAACCTGGATTCCTGAATGGGAATTTGTTAATACCCCTCCGCTGGTGAAACTGTGGTATC
AGTTAGAAAAAGAACCGATTGTTGGTGCCGAAACCTTTTATGTTGATGGTGCAGCAAATCGCGAAACCAA
ACTGGGTAAAGCAGGTTATGTTACCAACCGTGGCCGCCAGAAGGTAGTTACTTTAACGGACACCACGAAT
CAGAAAACAGAATTACAAGCGATTTACTTGGCGCTTCAAGATAGCGGTCTGGAAGTAAACATCGTTACGG
ACAGCCAGTACGCACTTGGGATTATTCAGGCCCAGCCGGATCAGTCTGAAAGTGAACTGGTAAATCAAAT
TATTGAGCAGCTGATTAAAAAGGAGAAGGTGTATCTGGCTTGGGTCCCGGCTCATAAAGGTATTGGAGGG
AACGAGCAAGTTGACAAACTGGTTTCTGCGGGTATTCGCAAGGTCCTTTAAGATCCGGCTGCTAACAAAG
CCCGAAAGGAAGCTGAGTTGGCTGCTGCCACCGCTGAGCAATAACTAGCATAACCCCTTGGGGCCTCTAA
ACGGGTCTTGAGGGGTTTTTTGCTGAAAGGAGGAACTATATCCGGATTGGCGAATGGG
[124 nt withheld, positions 2089-2212]
C
[91 nt withheld, positions 2214-2304]
A
[49 nt withheld, positions 2306-2354]
CCTTTGACGTTGGAGTCCACGTTCTTT
[37 nt withheld, positions 2382-2418]
ACCCTATCTCGGTCTATTCTTTTGATTTATAAGGGATTTTGCCGATTTCGGCCTATTGGTTAAAAAATGA
GCTGATTTAACAAAAATTTAACGCGAATTTTAACAAAATATTAACGCTTACAATTTAGGTGGCACTTTTC
GGGGAAATGTGCGCGGAACCCCTATTTGTTTATTTTTCTAAATACATTCAAATATGTATCCGCTCATGAA
TTAATTCTTAGAAAAACTCATCGAGCATCAAATGAAACTGCAATTTATTCATATCAGGATTATCAATACC
ATATTTTTGAAAAAGCCGTTTCTGTAATGAAGGAGAAAACTCACCGAGGCAGTTCCATAGGATGGCAAGA
TCCTGGTATCGGTCTGCGATTCCGACTCGTCCAACATCAATACAACCTATTAATTTCCCCTCGTCAAAAA
TAAGGTTATCAAGTGAGAAATCACCATGAGTGACGACTGAATCCGGTGAGAATGGCAAAAGTTTATGCAT
TTCTTTCCAGACTTGTTCAACAGGCCAGCCATTACGCTCGTCATCAAAATCACTCGCATCAACCAAACCG
TTATTCATTCGTGATTGCGCCTGAGCGAGACGAAATACGCGATCGCTGTTAAAAGGACAATTACAAACAG
GAATCGAATGCAACCGGCGCAGGAACACTGCCAGCGCATCAACAATATTTTCACCTGAATCAGGATATTC
TTCTAATACCTGGAATGCTGTTTTCCCGGGGATCGCAGTGGTGAGTAACCATGCATCATCAGGAGTACGG
ATAAAATGCTTGATGGTCGGAAGAGGCATAAATTCCGTCAGCCAGTTTAGTCTGACCATCTCATCTGTAA
CATCATTGGCAACGCTACCTTTGCCATGTTTCAGAAACAACTCTGGCGCATCGGGCTTCCCATACAATCG
ATAGATTGTCGCACCTGATTGCCCGACATTATCGCGAGCCCATTTATACCCATATAAATCAGCATCCATG
TTGGAATTTAATCGCGGCCTAGAGCAAGACGTTTCCCGTTGAATATGGCTCATAACACCCCTTGTATTAC
TGTTTATGTAAGCAGACAGTTTTATTGTTCATGACCAAAATCCCTTAACGTGAGTTTTCGTTCCACTGAG
CGTCAGACCCCGTAGAAAAGATCAAAGGATCTTCTTGAGATCCTTTTTTTCTGCGCGTAATCTGCTGCTT
GCAAACAAAAAAACCACCGCTACCAGCGGTGGTTTGTTTGCCGGATCAAGAGCTACCAACTCTTTTTCCG
AAGGTAACTGGCTTCAGCAGAGCGCAGATACCAAATACTGTCCTTCTAGTGTAGCCGTAGTTAGGCCACC
ACTTCAAGAACTCTGTAGCACCGCCTACATACCTCGCTCTGCTAATCCTGTTACCAGTGGCTGCTGCCAG
TGGCGATAAGTCGTGTCTTACCGGGTTGGACTCAAGACGATAGTTACCGGATAAGGCGCAGCGGTCGGGC
TGAACGGGGGGTTCGTGCACACAGCCCAGCTTGGAGCGAACGACCTACACCGAACTGAGATACCTACAGC
GTGAGCTATGAGAAAGCGCCACGCTTCCCGAAGGGAGAAAGGCGGACAGGTATCCGGTAAGCGGCAGGGT
CGGAACAGGAGAGCGCACGAGGGAGCTTCCAGGGGGAAACGCCTGGTATCTTTATAGTCCTGTCGGGTTT
CGCCACCTCTGACTTGAGCGTCGATTTTTGTGATGCTCGTCAGGGGGGCGGAGCCTATGGAAAAACGCCA
GCAACGCGGCCTTTTTACGGTTCCTGGCCTTTTGCTGGCCTTTTGCTCACATGTTCTTTCCTGCGTTATC
CCCTGATTCTGTGGATAACCGTATTACCGCCTTTGAGTGAGCTGATACCGCTCGCCGCAGCCGAACGACC
GAGCGCAGCGAGTCAGTGAGCGAGGAAGCGGAAGAGCGCCTGATGCGGTATTTTCTCCTTACGCATCTGT
GCGGTATTTCACACCGCAATGGTGCACTCTCAGTACAATCTGCTCTGATGCCGCATAGTTAAGCCAGTAT
ACACTCCGCTATCGCTACGTGACTGGGTCATGGCTGCGCCCCGACACCCGCCAACACCCGCTGACGCGCC
CTGACGGGCTTGTCTGCTCCCGGCATCCGCTTACAGACAAGCTGTGACCGTCTCCGGGAGCTGCATGTGT
CAGAGGTTTTCACCGTCATCACCGAAACGCGCGAGGCAGCTGCGGTAAAGCTCATCAGCGTGGTCGTGAA
GCGATTCACAGATGTCTGCCTGTTCATCCGCGTCCAGCTCGTTGAGTTTCTCCAGAAGCGTTAATGTCTG
GCTTCTGATAAAGCGGGCCATGTTAAGGGCGGTTTTTTCCTGTTTGGTCACTGATGCCTCCGTGTAAGGG
GGATTTCTGTTCATGGGGGTAATGATACCGATGAAACGAGAGAGGATGCTCACGATACGGGTTACTGATG
ATGAACATGCCCGGTTACTGGAACGTTGTGAGGGTAAACAACTGGCGGTATGGATGCGGCGGGACCAGAG
AAAAATCACTCAGGGTCAATGCCAGCGCTTCGTTAATACAGATGTAGGTGTTCCACAGGGTAGCCAGCAG
CATCCTGCGATGCAGATCCGGAACATAATGGTGCAGGGCGCTGACTTCCGCGTTTCCAGACTTTACGAAA
CACGGAAACCGAAGACCATTCATGTTGTTGCTCAGGTCGCAGACGTTTTGCAGCAGCAGTCGCTTCACGT
TCGCTCGCGTATCGGTGATTCATTCTGCTAACCAGTAAGGCAACCCCGCCAGCCTAGCCGGGTCCTCAAC
GACAGGAGCACGATCATGCGCACCCGTGGGGCCGCCATGCCGGCGATAATGGCCTGCTTCTCGCCGAAAC
GTTTGGTGGCGGGACCAGTGACGAAGGCTTGAGCGAGGGCGTGCAAGATTCCGAATACCGCAAGCGACAG
GCCGATCATCGTCGCGCTCCAGCGAAAGCGGTCCTCGCCGAAAATGACCCAGAGCGCTGCCGGCACCTGT
CCTACGAGTTGCATGATAAAGAAGACAGTCATAAGTGCGGCGACGATAGTCATGCCCCGCGCCCACCGGA
AGGAGCTGACTGGGTTGAAGGCTCTCAAGGGCATCGGTCGAGATCCCGGTGCCTAATGAGTGAGCTAACT
TACATTAATTGCGTTGCGCTCACTGCCCGCTTTCCAGTCGGGAAACCTGTCGTGCCAGCTGCATTAATGA
ATCGGCCAACGCGCGGGGAGAGGCGGTTTGCGTATTGGGCGCCAGGGTGGTTTTTCTTTTCACCAGTGAG
ACGGGCAACAGCTGATTGCCCTTCACCGCCTGGCCCTGAGAGAGTTGCAGCAAGCGGTCCACGCTGGTTT
GCCCCAGCAGGCGAAAATCCTGTTTGATGGTGGTTAACGGCGGGATATAACATGAGCTGTCTTCGGTATC
GTCGTATCCCACTACCGAGATGTCCGCACCAACGCGCAGCCCGGACTCGGTAATGGCGCGCATTGCGCCC
AGCGCCATCTGATCGTTGGCAACCAGCATCGCAGTGGGAACGATGCCCTCATTCAGCATTTGCATGGTTT
GTTGAAAACCGGACATGGCACTCCAGTCGCCTTCCCGTTCCGCTATCGGCTGAATTTGATTGCGAGTGAG
ATATTTATGCCAGCCAGCCAGACGCAGACGCGCCGAGACAGAACTTAATGGGCCCGCTAACAGCGCGATT
TGCTGGTGACCCAATGCGACCAGATGCTCCACGCCCAGTCGCGTACCGTCTTCATGGGAGAAAATAATAC
TGTTGATGGGTGTCTGGTCAGAGACATCAAGAAATAACGCCGGAACATTAGTGCAGGCAGCTTCCACAGC
AATGGCATCCTGGTCATCCAGCGGATAGTTAATGATCAGCCCACTGACGCGTTGCGCGAGAAGATTGTGC
ACCGCCGCTTTACAGGCTTCGACGCCGCTTCGTTCTACCATCGACACCACCACGCTGGCACCCAGTTGAT
CGGCGCGAGATTTAATCGCCGCGACAATTTGCGACGGCGCGTGCAGGGCCAGACTGGAGGTGGCAACGCC
AATCAGCAACGACTGTTTGCCCGCCAGTTGTTGTGCCACGCGGTTGGGAATGTAATTCAGCTCCGCCATC
GCCGCTTCCACTTTTTCCCGCGTTTTCGCAGAAACGTGGCTGGCCTGGTTCACCACGCGGGAAACGGTCT
GATAAGAGACACCGGCATACTCTGCGACATCGTATAACGTTACTGGTTTCACATTCACCACCCTGAATTG
ACTCTCTTCCGGGCGCTATCATGCCATACCGCGAAAGGTTTTGCGCCATTCGATGGTGTCCGGGATCTCG
ACGCTCTCCCTTATGCGACTCCTGCATTAGGAAGCAGCCCAGTAGTAGGTTGAGGCCGTTGAGCACCGCC
GCCGCAAGGAATGGTGCATGCAAGGAGATGGCGCCCAACAGTCCCCCGGCCACGGGGCCTGCCACCATAC
CCACGCCGAAACAAGCGCTCATGAGCCC
